>Addgene plasmid #13152 | pc3XB-ZF53 | depositor full sequence | sequence record 7501 | Author sequence
GACGGATCGGGAGATCTCCCGATCCCCTATGGTGCACTCTCAGTACAATCTGCTCTGATGCCGCATAGTT
AAGCCAGTATCTGCTCCCTGCTTGTGTGTTGGAGGTCGCTGAGTAGTGCGCGAGCAAAATTTAAGCTACA
ACAAGGCAAGGCTTGACCGACAATTGCATGAAGAATCTGCTTAGGGTTAGGCGTTTTGCGCTGCTTCGCG
ATGTACGGGCCAGATATACGCGTTGACATTGATTATTGACTAGTTATTAATAGTAATCAATTACGGGGTC
ATTAGTTCATAGCCCATATATGGAGTTCCGCGTTACATAACTTACGGTAAATGGCCCGCCTGGCTGACCG
CCCAACGACCCCCGCCCATTGACGTCAATAATGACGTATGTTCCCATAGTAACGCCAATAGGGACTTTCC
ATTGACGTCAATGGGTGGAGTATTTACGGTAAACTGCCCACTTGGCAGTACATCAAGTGTATCATATGCC
AAGTACGCCCCCTATTGACGTCAATGACGGTAAATGGCCCGCCTGGCATTATGCCCAGTACATGACCTTA
TGGGACTTTCCTACTTGGCAGTACATCTACGTATTAGTCATCGCTATTACCATGGTGATGCGGTTTTGGC
AGTACATCAATGGGCGTGGATAGCGGTTTGACTCACGGGGATTTCCAAGTCTCCACCCCATTGACGTCAA
TGGGAGTTTGTTTTGGCACCAAAATCAACGGGACTTTCCAAAATGTCGTAACAACTCCGCCCCATTGACG
CAAATGGGCGGTAGGCGTGTACGGTGGGAGGTCTATATAAGCAGAGCTCTCTGGCTAACTAGAGAACCCA
CTGCTTACTGGCTTATCGAAATTAATACGACTCACTATAGGGAGACCCAAGCTGGCTAGCGTTTAAACGG
GCCCTCTAGACCCGGGGAGAAGAAATTTGCCTGCCCTGAGTGTCCTAAGCGCTTCATGCGTAGCGATCAC
CTGACACAGCATATCAAGACCCACACCGGTGGATCCTCTGCACAGTAGTAAGCTTAAGTTTAAACCGCTG
ATCAGCCTCGACTGTGCCTTCTAGTTGCCAGCCATCTGTTGTTTGCCCCTCCCCCGTGCCTTCCTTGACC
CTGGAAGGTGCCACTCCCACTGTCCTTTCCTAATAAAATGAGGAAATTGCATCGCATTGTCTGAGTAGGT
GTCATTCTATTCTGGGGGGTGGGGTGGGGCAGGACAGCAAGGGGGAGGATTGGGAAGACAATAGCAGGCA
TGCTGGGGATGCGGTGGGCTCTATGGCTTCTGAGGCGGAAAGAACCAGCTGGGGCTCTAGGGGGTATCCC
C
[124 nt withheld, positions 1332-1455]
C
[91 nt withheld, positions 1457-1547]
A
[49 nt withheld, positions 1549-1597]
CCTTTGACGTTGGAGTCCACGTTCTTT
[37 nt withheld, positions 1625-1661]
ACCCTATCTCGGTCTATTCTTTTGATTTATAAGGGATTTTGCCGATTTCGGCCTATTGGTTAAAAAATGA
GCTGATTTAACAAAAATTTAACGCGAATTAATTCTGTGGAATGTGTGTCAGTTAGGGTGTGGAAAGTCCC
CAGGCTCCCCAGCAGGCAGAAGTATGCAAAGCATGCATCTCAATTAGTCAGCAACCAGGTGTGGAAAGTC
CCCAGGCTCCCCAGCAGGCAGAAGTATGCAAAGCATGCATCTCAATTAGTCAGCAACCATAGTCCCGCCC
CTAACTCCGCCCATCCCGCCCCTAACTCCGCCCAGTTCCGCCCATTCTCCGCCCCATGGCTGACTAATTT
TTTTTATTTATGCAGAGGCCGAGGCCGCCTCTGCCTCTGAGCTATTCCAGAAGTAGTGAGGAGGCTTTTT
TGGAGGCCTAGGCTTTTGCAAAAAGCTCCCGGCCGGGAGCTTGTATATCCATTTTCGGATCTGATCAAGA
GACAGGATGAGGATCGTTTCGCATGATTGAACAAGATGGATTGCACGCAGGTTCTCCGGCCGCTTGGGTG
GAGAGGCTATTCGGCTATGACTGGGCACAACAGACAATCGGCTGCTCTGATGCCGCCGTGTTCCGGCTGT
CAGCGCAGGGGCGCCCGGTTCTTTTTGTCAAGACCGACCTGTCCGGTGCCCTGAATGAACTGCAGGACGA
GGCAGCGCGGCTATCGTGGCTGGCCACGACGGGCGTTCCTTGCGCAGCTGTGCTCGACGTTGTCACTGAA
GCGGGAAGGGACTGGCTGCTATTGGGCGAAGTGCCGGGGCAGGATCTCCTGTCATCTCACCTTGCTCCTG
CCGAGAAAGTATCCATCATGGCTGATGCAATGCGGCGGCTGCATACGCTTGATCCGGCTACCTGCCCATT
CGACCACCAAGCGAAACATCGCATCGAGCGAGCACGTACTCGGATGGAAGCCGGTCTTGTCGATCAGGAT
GATCTGGACGAAGAGCATCAGGGGCTCGCGCCAGCCGAACTGTTCGCCAGGCTCAAGGCGCGCATGCCCG
ACGGCGAGGATCTCGTCGTGACCCATGGCGATGCCTGCTTGCCGAATATCATGGTGGAAAATGGCCGCTT
TTCTGGATTCATCGACTGTGGCCGGCTGGGTGTGGCGGACCGCTATCAGGACATAGCGTTGGCTACCCGT
GATATTGCTGAAGAGCTTGGCGGCGAATGGGCTGACCGCTTCCTCGTGCTTTACGGTATCGCCGCTCCCG
ATTCGCAGCGCATCGCCTTCTATCGCCTTCTTGACGAGTTCTTCTGAGCGGGACTCTGGGGTTCGAAATG
ACCGACCAAGCGACGCCCAACCTGCCATCACGAGATTTCGATTCCACCGCCGCCTTCTATGAAAGGTTGG
GCTTCGGAATCGTTTTCCGGGACGCCGGCTGGATGATCCTCCAGCGCGGGGATCTCATGCTGGAGTTCTT
CGCCCACCCCAACTTGTTTATTGCAGCTTATAATGGTTACAAATAAAGCAATAGCATCACAAATTTCACA
AATAAAGCATTTTTTTCACTGCATTCTAGTTGTGGTTTGTCCAAACTCATCAATGTATCTTATCATGTCT
GTATACCGTCGACCTCTAGCTAGAGCTTGGCGTAATCATGGTCATAGCTGTTTCCTGTGTGAAATTGTTA
TCCGCTCACAATTCCACACAACATACGAGCCGGAAGCATAAAGTGTAAAGCCTGGGGTGCCTAATGAGTG
AGCTAACTCACATTAATTGCGTTGCGCTCACTGCCCGCTTTCCAGTCGGGAAACCTGTCGTGCCAGCTGC
ATTAATGAATCGGCCAACGCGCGGGGAGAGGCGGTTTGCGTATTGGGCGCTCTTCCGCTTCCTCGCTCAC
TGACTCGCTGCGCTCGGTCGTTCGGCTGCGGCGAGCGGTATCAGCTCACTCAAAGGCGGTAATACGGTTA
TCCACAGAATCAGGGGATAACGCAGGAAAGAACATGTGAGCAAAAGGCCAGCAAAAGGCCAGGAACCGTA
AAAAGGCCGCGTTGCTGGCGTTTTTCCATAGGCTCCGCCCCCCTGACGAGCATCACAAAAATCGACGCTC
AAGTCAGAGGTGGCGAAACCCGACAGGACTATAAAGATACCAGGCGTTTCCCCCTGGAAGCTCCCTCGTG
CGCTCTCCTGTTCCGACCCTGCCGCTTACCGGATACCTGTCCGCCTTTCTCCCTTCGGGAAGCGTGGCGC
TTTCTCATAGCTCACGCTGTAGGTATCTCAGTTCGGTGTAGGTCGTTCGCTCCAAGCTGGGCTGTGTGCA
CGAACCCCCCGTTCAGCCCGACCGCTGCGCCTTATCCGGTAACTATCGTCTTGAGTCCAACCCGGTAAGA
CACGACTTATCGCCACTGGCAGCAGCCACTGGTAACAGGATTAGCAGAGCGAGGTATGTAGGCGGTGCTA
CAGAGTTCTTGAAGTGGTGGCCTAACTACGGCTACACTAGAAGAACAGTATTTGGTATCTGCGCTCTGCT
GAAGCCAGTTACCTTCGGAAAAAGAGTTGGTAGCTCTTGATCCGGCAAACAAACCACCGCTGGTAGCGGT
TTTTTTGTTTGCAAGCAGCAGATTACGCGCAGAAAAAAAGGATCTCAAGAAGATCCTTTGATCTTTTCTA
CGGGGTCTGACGCTCAGTGGAACGAAAACTCACGTTAAGGGATTTTGGTCATGAGATTATCAAAAAGGAT
CTTCACCTAGATCCTTTTAAATTAAAAATGAAGTTTTAAATCAATCTAAAGTATATATGAGTAAACTTGG
TCTGACAGTTACCAATGCTTAATCAGTGAGGCACCTATCTCAGCGATCTGTCTATTTCGTTCATCCATAG
TTGCCTGACTCCCCGTCGTGTAGATAACTACGATACGGGAGGGCTTACCATCTGGCCCCAGTGCTGCAAT
GATACCGCGAGACCCACGCTCACCGGCTCCAGATTTATCAGCAATAAACCAGCCAGCCGGAAGGGCCGAG
CGCAGAAGTGGTCCTGCAACTTTATCCGCCTCCATCCAGTCTATTAATTGTTGCCGGGAAGCTAGAGTAA
GTAGTTCGCCAGTTAATAGTTTGCGCAACGTTGTTGCCATTGCTACAGGCATCGTGGTGTCACGCTCGTC
GTTTGGTATGGCTTCATTCAGCTCCGGTTCCCAACGATCAAGGCGAGTTACATGATCCCCCATGTTGTGC
AAAAAAGCGGTTAGCTCCTTCGGTCCTCCGATCGTTGTCAGAAGTAAGTTGGCCGCAGTGTTATCACTCA
TGGTTATGGCAGCACTGCATAATTCTCTTACTGTCATGCCATCCGTAAGATGCTTTTCTGTGACTGGTGA
GTACTCAACCAAGTCATTCTGAGAATAGTGTATGCGGCGACCGAGTTGCTCTTGCCCGGCGTCAATACGG
GATAATACCGCGCCACATAGCAGAACTTTAAAAGTGCTCATCATTGGAAAACGTTCTTCGGGGCGAAAAC
TCTCAAGGATCTTACCGCTGTTGAGATCCAGTTCGATGTAACCCACTCGTGCACCCAACTGATCTTCAGC
ATCTTTTACTTTCACCAGCGTTTCTGGGTGAGCAAAAACAGGAAGGCAAAATGCCGCAAAAAAGGGAATA
AGGGCGACACGGAAATGTTGAATACTCATACTCTTCCTTTTTCAATATTATTGAAGCATTTATCAGGGTT
ATTGTCTCATGAGCGGATACATATTTGAATGTATTTAGAAAAATAAACAAATAGGGGTTCCGCGCACATT
TCCCCGAAAAGTGCCACCTGACGTC
Features (pLannotate 1.2.2; 20 found; start..end, strand, type, name):
     28..80      -  misc_feature   bom (fragment): basis of mobility region from pBR322
    235..614     +  enhancer       CMV enhancer: human cytomegalovirus immediate early enhancer
    615..818     +  promoter       CMV promoter: human cytomegalovirus (CMV) immediate early promoter
    814..847     +  LTR            5' LTR (truncated) (fragment): truncated 5' long terminal repeat (LTR) from HIV-1
    863..881     +  promoter       T7 promoter: promoter for bacteriophage T7 RNA polymerase
    906..1010    +  CDS            egr1 (fragment): EGR1_XENTR - Also known as egr From Xenopus tropicalis (Western clawed frog) (Silurana tropicalis).
   1062..1286    +  polyA_signal   bGH poly(A) signal: bovine growth hormone polyadenylation signal
   1290..1311    +  promoter       SV40 promoter (fragment): SV40 enhancer and early promoter
   1332..1760    +  rep_origin     f1 ori (sequence partly withheld): f1 bacteriophage origin of replication; arrow indicates direction of (+) strand synthesis
   1774..2103    +  promoter       SV40 promoter: SV40 enhancer and early promoter
   2174..2965    +  CDS            neo: KKA2_KLEPN - Also known as kan, nptII. Experimental evidence at protein level: Swiss-Prot protein existence level 1. Resistance to kanamycin, neomycin, paromomycin, ribostamycin, butirosin and gentamicin B. From Klebsiella pneumoniae.
   2989..3147    +  CDS            ble (fragment): BLE_KLEPN - Experimental evidence at protein level: Swiss-Prot protein existence level 1. Binding protein with a strong affinity to the bleomycin family of antibiotics. Binds to CL990; an antimitotic-antibiotic compound. From Klebsiella pneumoniae.
   3142..3263    +  polyA_signal   SV40 poly(A) signal: SV40 polyadenylation signal
   3336..3352    -  protein_bind   lac operator: The lac repressor binds to the lac operator to inhibit transcription in E. coli. This inhibition can be relieved by adding lactose or isopropyl-β-D-thiogalactopyranoside (IPTG). lac repressor encoded by lacI
   3360..3390    -  promoter       lac promoter: promoter for the E. coli lac operon
   3405..3426    -  protein_bind   CAP binding site: CAP binding activates transcription in the presence of cAMP. E. coli catabolite activator protein
   3439..3531    -  CDS            lacI (fragment): lac repressor; lacI; The lac repressor binds to the lac operator to inhibit transcription in E. coli. This inhibition can be relieved by adding lactose or isopropyl-β-D-thiogalactopyranoside (IPTG).
   3714..4299    -  rep_origin     ori: high-copy-number ColE1/pMB1/pBR322/pUC origin of replication
   4470..5330    -  CDS            AmpR: β-lactamase; bla; confers resistance to ampicillin, carbenicillin, and related antibiotics
   5331..5435    -  promoter       AmpR promoter: bla
