[The description below was written by a language model from this plasmid's Addgene catalogue record and pLannotate feature annotations shown in this document.]
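Description:
pc3XB-ZF53 is a mammalian expression-type plasmid built on pc3XB, a modified version of pcDNA3, that carries a single engineered zinc finger module as part of the Zinc Finger Consortium Modular Assembly Kit v1.0. It is maintained in E. coli at high copy through a ColE1/pUC-type origin with ampicillin selection from the β-lactamase gene. An f1 origin is also present, which can support single-stranded DNA production. For mammalian cells the backbone supplies a neomycin phosphotransferase cassette driven by the SV40 early promoter and terminated by an SV40 polyadenylation signal, allowing G418 selection.

The payload is a roughly 90 bp insert, ZF53, cloned between XbaI and BamHI sites that are both retained. It encodes one Cys2His2 zinc finger, derived from the Sangamo module set, that is recorded as recognising the DNA triplet AGG. The automated annotation labels this region as an EGR1 fragment, which reflects similarity between the finger framework and the EGR1/Zif268 family rather than a true EGR1 insert. The module lies downstream of the CMV enhancer/promoter and a T7 promoter (which also serves as the sequencing primer site) and upstream of the bovine growth hormone polyadenylation signal. Several other short hits in the feature table, such as the HIV-1 LTR, ble, lacI and bom fragments, appear to be backbone remnants or similarity matches rather than functional elements.

The plasmid mainly serves as an archived building block. Individual finger modules from the kit are joined by restriction-based modular assembly into multi-finger arrays, which can then be used to build zinc finger nucleases against chosen target sites.
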