>Addgene plasmid #13152 | pc3XB-ZF53 | addgene partial sequence | sequence record 19536 | CMV-F 5'-CGCAAATGGGCGGTAGGCGTG-3'
AGCTCTCTGGCTAACTAGAGAACCCACTGCTTACTGGCTTATCGAAATTAATACGACTCACTATAGGGAG
ACCCAAGCTGGCTAGCGTTTAAACGGGCCCTCTAGACCCGGGGAGAAGAAATTTGCCTGCCCTGAGTGTC
CTAAGCGCTTCATGCGTAGCGATCACCTGACACAGCATATCAAGACCCACACCGGTGGATCCTCTGCACA
GTAGTAAGCTTAAGTTTAAACCGCTGATCAGCCTCGACTGTGCCTTCTAGTTGCCAGCCATCTGTTGTTT
GCCCCTCCCCCGTGCCTTCCTTGACCCTGGAAGGTGCCACTCCCACTGTCCTTTCCTAATAAAATGAGGA
AATTGCATCGCATTGTCTGAGTAGGTGTCATTCTATTCTGGGGGGTGGGGTGGGGCAGGACAGCAAGGGG
GAGGATTGGGAAGACAATAGCAGGCATGCTGGGGATGCGGTGGGCTCTATGGCTTCTGAGGCGGAAAGAA
CCAGCTGGGGCTCTAGGGGGTATCCCC
[124 nt withheld, positions 518-641]
C
[91 nt withheld, positions 643-733]
AGGGTGATGGT
