Addgene plasmid #13152: pc3XB-ZF53
Depositing lab: Keith Joung. Depositing organization: Massachusetts General Hospital. Publication: Standardized reagents and protocols for engineering zinc finger nucleases by modular assembly. Wright DA, Thibodeau-Beganny S, Sander JD, Winfrey RJ, Hirsh AS, Eichtinger M, Fu F, Porteus MH, Dobbs D, Voytas DF, Joung JK. Nat Protoc. 2006;1(3):1637-52. doi: 10.1038/nprot.2006.259 PubMed 17406455.
Backbone
  Vector backbone: pc3XB
  Backbone manufacturer: Modified Invitrogen pcDNA3
  Backbone size w/o insert (bp): 5400
  Vector type: Mammalian Expression
  Selectable markers: Neomycin (select with G418)
Growth in bacteria
  Bacterial resistance: Ampicillin, 100 μg/mL
  Growth temperature: 37°C
  Growth strain: XL1 Blue
  Copy number: High Copy
Gene/Insert
  Gene/Insert name: ZF53
  Insert size (bp): 90
  Cloning method: Restriction Enzyme; 5′ cloning site XbaI (not destroyed); 3′ cloning site BamHI (not destroyed)
  Sequencing primers: 5′ T7
Terms and licenses: Academic/Nonprofit Terms; Industry Terms: Not Available to Industry
Depositor comments: Part of the Zinc Finger Consortium Modular Assembly Kit v1.0. Finger protein sequence: PGEKKFACPECPKRFMRSDHLTQHIKTH. Target DNA sequence: AGG. This zinc finger is derived from the Sangamo module set.
How to cite: pc3XB-ZF53 was a gift from Keith Joung (Addgene plasmid # 13152 ; http://n2t.net/addgene:13152 ; RRID:Addgene_13152)
